Addgene plasmid #163675: TMD20
Purpose: Expresses a ST6GAL1 mutant with 20 amino acids in its TMD in mammalian cells
Depositing lab: Lei Lu. Depositing organization: Nanyang Technological University (NTU). Publication: A quantitative study of the Golgi retention of glycosyltransferases. Sun X, Mahajan D, Chen B, Song Z, Lu L. J Cell Sci. 2021 Oct 15;134(20). pii: 272560. doi: 10.1242/jcs.258564. Epub 2021 Oct 21. PubMed 34533190.
Backbone
  Vector backbone: pmoxGFP-N1
  Backbone manufacturer: E. Snapp (Addgene plasmid # 68070)
  Backbone size w/o insert (bp): 4695
  Total vector size (bp): 5043
  Modifications to backbone: The original NdeI in pmoxGFP-N1 is abolished.
  Vector type: Mammalian Expression
Growth in bacteria
  Bacterial resistance: Kanamycin, 50 μg/mL
  Growth temperature: 37°C
  Growth strain: DH5alpha
  Copy number: High Copy
Gene/Insert
  Gene/Insert name: partial length ST6 beta-galactoside alpha-2,6-sialyltransferase 1 mutant (alt names: ST6GAL1; ST)
  Species: H. sapiens (human)
  Insert size (bp): 348
  Mutation: For this partial length ST chimera, two restriction sites, SpeI and NdeI, were introduced into the TMD by silent muation and its TMD length is elongated to 20 amino acids by inserting Ala, Val and Leu residues.
  GenBank ID: BC040009
  Entrez Gene: ST6GAL1 (a.k.a. CDw75, SIAT1, ST6GalI, ST6N)
  Tag / fusion protein: GFP (C terminal on backbone)
  Cloning method: Restriction Enzyme; 5′ cloning site XhoI (not destroyed); 3′ cloning site AgeI (not destroyed)
  Sequencing primers: 5′ CMV-F
Terms and licenses: Academic/Nonprofit Terms; Industry Terms: Not Available to Industry
How to cite: TMD20 was a gift from Lei Lu (Addgene plasmid # 163675 ; http://n2t.net/addgene:163675 ; RRID:Addgene_163675)
