[The description below was written by a language model from this plasmid's Addgene catalogue record and pLannotate feature annotations shown in this document.]
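Description:
TMD20 is a 5,043 bp mammalian expression plasmid built on pmoxGFP-N1, an N1-type backbone in which the original NdeI site has been abolished. It is maintained in E. coli through a high-copy ColE1/pUC-type origin and selected with kanamycin. The Tn5 NeoR/KanR gene lies downstream of tandem bacterial (bla) and SV40 early promoters and ends in an HSV TK polyadenylation signal, so the same marker can also confer G418 resistance in mammalian cells. An f1 origin is also present. The short large T antigen, ble and bGH poly(A) fragments in the annotation appear to be partial sequence matches within the backbone rather than functional elements.

The payload is a 348 bp partial-length fragment of human ST6GAL1 (beta-galactoside alpha-2,6-sialyltransferase 1), cloned between XhoI and AgeI. It sits upstream of moxGFP, giving a C-terminally tagged fusion protein. moxGFP is a monomeric GFP variant optimised for oxidising environments such as the secretory pathway, which suits a Golgi-resident glycosyltransferase whose C-terminal portion faces the lumen. Expression is driven by the CMV immediate early enhancer and promoter and terminated by the SV40 poly(A) signal.

The transmembrane domain of the ST6GAL1 fragment has been engineered in two ways. Silent mutations introduce SpeI and NdeI sites within it, and insertion of Ala, Val and Leu residues lengthens it to 20 amino acids. The removal of the backbone NdeI site presumably keeps the new site unique, allowing the transmembrane segment to be exchanged. According to the record, the plasmid expresses this TMD-length mutant in mammalian cells, and the associated work is a quantitative study of Golgi retention of glycosyltransferases.
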