Features (pLannotate 1.2.2; 15 found; start..end, strand, type, name):
    356..559     +  promoter       CMV promoter: human cytomegalovirus (CMV) immediate early promoter
    582..609     +  misc_feature   MCS (fragment): multiple cloning site
    616..963     +  CDS            ST6GAL1 (fragment): SIAT1_HUMAN - Also known as SIAT1. Experimental evidence at protein level: Swiss-Prot protein existence level 1. Transfers sialic acid from CMP-sialic acid to galactose- containing acceptor substrates. From Homo sapiens (Human).
    979..1698    +  CDS            moxGFP: monomeric GFP variant optimized for use in oxidizing environments such as the secretory pathway (Costantini et al., 2015)
   1714..1797    +  CDS            large T antigen (fragment): large T antigen from SV40 (simian virus 40)
   1820..1941    +  polyA_signal   SV40 poly(A) signal: SV40 polyadenylation signal
   1975..2403    -  rep_origin     f1 ori (sequence partly withheld): f1 bacteriophage origin of replication; arrow indicates direction of (+) strand synthesis
   2430..2534    +  promoter       AmpR promoter: bla
   2536..2893    +  promoter       SV40 promoter: SV40 enhancer and early promoter
   2928..3722    +  CDS            NeoR/KanR: aminoglycoside phosphotransferase from Tn5; aph(3')-II (or nptII); confers resistance to neomycin, kanamycin, and G418 (Geneticin®)
   3743..3895    +  CDS            ble (fragment): BLE_KLEPN - Experimental evidence at protein level: Swiss-Prot protein existence level 1. Binding protein with a strong affinity to the bleomycin family of antibiotics. Binds to CL990; an antimitotic-antibiotic compound. From Klebsiella pneumoniae.
   3954..4001    +  polyA_signal   HSV TK poly(A) signal: herpes simplex virus thymidine kinase polyadenylation signal (Cole and Stacy, 1985)
   4092..4108    -  polyA_signal   bGH poly(A) signal (fragment): bovine growth hormone polyadenylation signal
   4330..4918    +  rep_origin     ori: high-copy-number ColE1/pMB1/pBR322/pUC origin of replication
   5033..355     +  enhancer       CMV enhancer (across the origin): human cytomegalovirus immediate early enhancer
>Addgene plasmid #163675 | TMD20 | addgene full sequence | sequence record 322680 | Addgene NGS Result
AGTAATCAATTACGGGGTCATTAGTTCATAGCCCATATATGGAGTTCCGCGTTACATAACTTACGGTAAA
TGGCCCGCCTGGCTGACCGCCCAACGACCCCCGCCCATTGACGTCAATAATGACGTATGTTCCCATAGTA
ACGCCAATAGGGACTTTCCATTGACGTCAATGGGTGGAGTATTTACGGTAAACTGCCCACTTGGCAGTAC
ATCAAGTGTATCATATATGCCAAGTACGCCCCCTATTGACGTCAATGACGGTAAATGGCCCGCCTGGCAT
TATGCCCAGTACATGACCTTATGGGACTTTCCTACTTGGCAGTACATCTACGTATTAGTCATCGCTATTA
CCATGGTGATGCGGTTTTGGCAGTACATCAATGGGCGTGGATAGCGGTTTGACTCACGGGGATTTCCAAG
TCTCCACCCCATTGACGTCAATGGGAGTTTGTTTTGGCACCAAAATCAACGGGACTTTCCAAAATGTCGT
AACAACTCCGCCCCATTGACGCAAATGGGCGGTAGGCGTGTACGGTGGGAGGTCTATATAAGCAGAGCTG
GTTTAGTGAACCGTCAGATCCGCTAGCGCTACCGGACTCAGATCTCGAGGCCACCATGATTCACACCAAC
CTGAAGAAAAAGTTCAGCTGCTGCGTACTAGTCGCAGTACTGTTTCTTCTGTTTGCAGTGATATGTGTGT
GGAAGGAAAAGAAGAAAGGGAGTTACTATGATTCCTTTAAATTGCAAACCAAGGAATTCCAGGTGTTAAA
GAGTCTGGGGAAATTGGCCATGGGGTCTGATTCCCAGTCTGTATCCTCAAGCAGCACCCAGGACCCCCAC
AGGGGCCGCCAGACCCTCGGCAGTCTCAGAGGCCTAGCCAAGGCCAAACCAGAGGCCTCCTTCCAGGTGT
GGAACAAGGACAGCTCTTCCAAAAACCTTATCCCTAGGCTGCAAAAGATCTGGGCACCGGTCGCCACCAT
GGTGTCCAAGGGCGAGGAGCTGTTCACCGGGGTGGTGCCCATCCTGGTCGAGCTGGACGGCGACGTAAAC
GGCCACAAGTTCTCCGTGCGGGGCGAGGGCGAGGGCGATGCCACCAACGGCAAGCTGACCCTGAAGTTCA
TCAGCACCACCGGCAAGCTGCCCGTGCCCTGGCCCACCCTCGTGACCACCCTGACCTACGGCGTGCAGAG
CTTCTCCCGCTACCCCGACCACATGAAGCGCCACGACTTCTTCAAGAGCGCCATGCCCGAAGGCTACGTC
CAGGAGCGCACCATCTCCTTCAAGGACGACGGCACCTACAAGACCCGCGCCGAGGTGAAGTTCGAGGGCG
ACACCCTGGTGAACCGCATCGAGCTGAAGGGCATCGACTTCAAGGAGGACGGCAACATCCTGGGGCACAA
GCTGGAGTACAACTTCAACTCCCACAACGTCTATATCACCGCCGACAAGCAGAAGAACGGCATCAAGGCC
AACTTCAAGATCCGCCACAACGTGGAGGACGGCTCCGTGCAGCTCGCCGACCACTACCAGCAGAACACCC
CCATCGGCGACGGCCCCGTGCTGCTGCCCGACAACCACTACCTGTCCACCCAGTCCAAGCTGTCCAAAGA
CCCCAACGAGAAGCGCGATCACATGGTCCTTCTGGAATTCGTGACCGCCGCCGGGATCACTCACGGCATG
GACGAGCTGTACAAGTAAGCGGCCGCGACTCTAGATCATAATCAGCCATACCACATTTGTAGAGGTTTTA
CTTGCTTTAAAAAACCTCCCACACCTCCCCCTGAACCTGAAACATAAAATGAATGCAATTGTTGTTGTTA
ACTTGTTTATTGCAGCTTATAATGGTTACAAATAAAGCAATAGCATCACAAATTTCACAAATAAAGCATT
TTTTTCACTGCATTCTAGTTGTGGTTTGTCCAAACTCATCAATGTATCTTAAGGCGTAAATTGTAAGCGT
TAATATTTTGTTAAAATTCGCGTTAAATTTTTGTTAAATCAGCTCATTTTTTAACCAATAGGCCGAAATC
GGCAAAATCCCTTATAAATCAAAAGAATAGACCGAGATAGGGT
[37 nt withheld, positions 2074-2110]
AAAGAACGTGGACTCCAACGTCAAAGG
[49 nt withheld, positions 2138-2186]
T
[91 nt withheld, positions 2188-2278]
G
[124 nt withheld, positions 2280-2403]
CAGGTGGCACTTTTCGGGGAAATGTGCGCGGAACCCCTATTTGTTTATTTTTCTAAATACATTCAAATAT
GTATCCGCTCATGAGACAATAACCCTGATAAATGCTTCAATAATATTGAAAAAGGAAGAGTCCTGAGGCG
GAAAGAACCAGCTGTGGAATGTGTGTCAGTTAGGGTGTGGAAAGTCCCCAGGCTCCCCAGCAGGCAGAAG
TATGCAAAGCATGCATCTCAATTAGTCAGCAACCAGGTGTGGAAAGTCCCCAGGCTCCCCAGCAGGCAGA
AGTATGCAAAGCATGCATCTCAATTAGTCAGCAACCATAGTCCCGCCCCTAACTCCGCCCATCCCGCCCC
TAACTCCGCCCAGTTCCGCCCATTCTCCGCCCCATGGCTGACTAATTTTTTTTATTTATGCAGAGGCCGA
GGCCGCCTCGGCCTCTGAGCTATTCCAGAAGTAGTGAGGAGGCTTTTTTGGAGGCCTAGGCTTTTGCAAA
GATCGATCAAGAGACAGGATGAGGATCGTTTCGCATGATTGAACAAGATGGATTGCACGCAGGTTCTCCG
GCCGCTTGGGTGGAGAGGCTATTCGGCTATGACTGGGCACAACAGACAATCGGCTGCTCTGATGCCGCCG
TGTTCCGGCTGTCAGCGCAGGGGCGCCCGGTTCTTTTTGTCAAGACCGACCTGTCCGGTGCCCTGAATGA
ACTGCAAGACGAGGCAGCGCGGCTATCGTGGCTGGCCACGACGGGCGTTCCTTGCGCAGCTGTGCTCGAC
GTTGTCACTGAAGCGGGAAGGGACTGGCTGCTATTGGGCGAAGTGCCGGGGCAGGATCTCCTGTCATCTC
ACCTTGCTCCTGCCGAGAAAGTATCCATCATGGCTGATGCAATGCGGCGGCTGCATACGCTTGATCCGGC
TACCTGCCCATTCGACCACCAAGCGAAACATCGCATCGAGCGAGCACGTACTCGGATGGAAGCCGGTCTT
GTCGATCAGGATGATCTGGACGAAGAGCATCAGGGGCTCGCGCCAGCCGAACTGTTCGCCAGGCTCAAGG
CGAGCATGCCCGACGGCGAGGATCTCGTCGTGACCCATGGCGATGCCTGCTTGCCGAATATCATGGTGGA
AAATGGCCGCTTTTCTGGATTCATCGACTGTGGCCGGCTGGGTGTGGCGGACCGCTATCAGGACATAGCG
TTGGCTACCCGTGATATTGCTGAAGAGCTTGGCGGCGAATGGGCTGACCGCTTCCTCGTGCTTTACGGTA
TCGCCGCTCCCGATTCGCAGCGCATCGCCTTCTATCGCCTTCTTGACGAGTTCTTCTGAGCGGGACTCTG
GGGTTCGAAATGACCGACCAAGCGACGCCCAACCTGCCATCACGAGATTTCGATTCCACCGCCGCCTTCT
ATGAAAGGTTGGGCTTCGGAATCGTTTTCCGGGACGCCGGCTGGATGATCCTCCAGCGCGGGGATCTCAT
GCTGGAGTTCTTCGCCCACCCTAGGGGGAGGCTAACTGAAACACGGAAGGAGACAATACCGGAAGGAACC
CGCGCTATGACGGCAATAAAAAGACAGAATAAAACGCACGGTGTTGGGTCGTTTGTTCATAAACGCGGGG
TTCGGTCCCAGGGCTGGCACTCTGTCGATACCCCACCGAGACCCCATTGGGGCCAATACGCCCGCGTTTC
TTCCTTTTCCCCACCCCACCCCCCAAGTTCGGGTGAAGGCCCAGGGCTCGCAGCCAACGTCGGGGCGGCA
GGCCCTGCCATAGCCTCAGGTTACTCATATATACTTTAGATTGATTTAAAACTTCATTTTTAATTTAAAA
GGATCTAGGTGAAGATCCTTTTTGATAATCTCATGACCAAAATCCCTTAACGTGAGTTTTCGTTCCACTG
AGCGTCAGACCCCGTAGAAAAGATCAAAGGATCTTCTTGAGATCCTTTTTTTCTGCGCGTAATCTGCTGC
TTGCAAACAAAAAAACCACCGCTACCAGCGGTGGTTTGTTTGCCGGATCAAGAGCTACCAACTCTTTTTC
CGAAGGTAACTGGCTTCAGCAGAGCGCAGATACCAAATACTGTTCTTCTAGTGTAGCCGTAGTTAGGCCA
CCACTTCAAGAACTCTGTAGCACCGCCTACATACCTCGCTCTGCTAATCCTGTTACCAGTGGCTGCTGCC
AGTGGCGATAAGTCGTGTCTTACCGGGTTGGACTCAAGACGATAGTTACCGGATAAGGCGCAGCGGTCGG
GCTGAACGGGGGGTTCGTGCACACAGCCCAGCTTGGAGCGAACGACCTACACCGAACTGAGATACCTACA
GCGTGAGCTATGAGAAAGCGCCACGCTTCCCGAAGGGAGAAAGGCGGACAGGTATCCGGTAAGCGGCAGG
GTCGGAACAGGAGAGCGCACGAGGGAGCTTCCAGGGGGAAACGCCTGGTATCTTTATAGTCCTGTCGGGT
TTCGCCACCTCTGACTTGAGCGTCGATTTTTGTGATGCTCGTCAGGGGGGCGGAGCCTATGGAAAAACGC
CAGCAACGCGGCCTTTTTACGGTTCCTGGCCTTTTGCTGGCCTTTTGCTCACATGTTCTTTCCTGCGTTA
TCCCCTGATTCTGTGGATAACCGTATTACCGCCATGCATTAGTTATTAAT
